Addgene plasmid #232089: PC2328
Purpose: Mammalian expression plasmid for deubiquibody (duAb) cloning backbone. Includes an Esp3I restriction site directly upstream of GSGSG linker and OTUB1 catalytic domain.
Depositing lab: Pranam Chatterjee. Depositing organization: Duke University. Publication: Programmable protein stabilization with language model-derived peptide guides. Hong L, Ye T, Wang TZ, Srijay D, Zhao L, Watson R, Vincoff S, Chen T, Kholina K, Goel S, DeLisa MP, Chatterjee P. Nat Commun. 2025 Apr 15;16(1):3555. doi: 10.1038/s41467-025-58872-6. PubMed 39108486.
Backbone
  Vector backbone: pcDNA3
  Backbone size w/o insert (bp): 5400
  Total vector size (bp): 5974
  Vector type: Mammalian Expression
Growth in bacteria
  Bacterial resistance: Ampicillin, 100 μg/mL
  Growth temperature: 37°C
  Growth strain: DH5alpha
  Copy number: High Copy
Gene/Insert
  Gene/Insert name: duAb with cloning Esp3I restriction site
  Species: H. sapiens (human)
  Insert size (bp): 615
  Promoter: CMV
  Cloning method: Gibson Cloning
  Sequencing primers: 5′ CMV-Forward; 3′ BGH-rev
Terms and licenses: Academic/Nonprofit Terms; Industry Terms: Not Available to Industry
Depositor comments: Please visit https://doi.org/10.21203/rs.3.rs-4670386/v1 for Research Square preprint.
How to cite: PC2328 was a gift from Pranam Chatterjee (Addgene plasmid # 232089 ; http://n2t.net/addgene:232089 ; RRID:Addgene_232089)
