[The description below was written by a language model from this plasmid's Addgene catalogue record and pLannotate feature annotations shown in this document.]
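Description:
PC2328 is a pcDNA3-based mammalian expression plasmid of about 6 kb that serves as the empty cloning backbone for building deubiquibodies (duAbs), fusion proteins that pair a target-binding domain with a deubiquitinase domain. It is maintained in E. coli at high copy through a ColE1/pUC-type origin with ampicillin selection from the bla gene. It also carries an f1 origin for single-stranded DNA production. A separate cassette places the neomycin/kanamycin phosphotransferase gene under the SV40 early promoter with an SV40 polyadenylation signal, which in pcDNA3-type vectors allows G418 selection of stably transfected mammalian cells. Short annotated fragments (an HIV-1 LTR piece, a ble segment, lacI and lac promoter/operator remnants, a bom fragment) look like backbone remnants or annotation matches rather than functional parts of the design.

The expression unit consists of the human CMV immediate-early enhancer and promoter, a T7 promoter, the insert, and a bovine growth hormone polyadenylation signal. The insert of roughly 600 bp is annotated as a fragment of human OTUB1, which the record describes as the OTUB1 catalytic domain preceded by a GSGSG flexible linker. An Esp3I site sits immediately upstream of the linker. Esp3I is a type IIS enzyme, so a binder coding sequence can be inserted there in frame, joining it through the linker to the N-terminus of the OTUB1 domain.

The associated work concerns programmable protein stabilization using peptide guides derived from language models. The resulting fusions are evidently meant to bring deubiquitinase activity to a chosen target protein in transfected mammalian cells. The record does not list any epitope tag or reporter.
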