Features (pLannotate 1.2.2; 20 found; start..end, strand, type, name):
      1..380     +  enhancer       CMV enhancer: human cytomegalovirus immediate early enhancer
    381..584     +  promoter       CMV promoter: human cytomegalovirus (CMV) immediate early promoter
    580..613     +  LTR            5' LTR (truncated) (fragment): truncated 5' long terminal repeat (LTR) from HIV-1
    629..647     +  promoter       T7 promoter: promoter for bacteriophage T7 RNA polymerase
    712..1287    +  CDS            OTUB1 (fragment): OTUB1_HUMAN - Also known as OTB1, OTU1. Experimental evidence at protein level: Swiss-Prot protein existence level 1. Plays a key non-catalytic role in DNA repair regulation by inhibiting activity of RNF168, an E3 ubiquitin-protein ligase that promotes accumulation of 'Lys-63'-linked histone H2A and H2AX at DNA damage sites. Inhibits RNF168 independently of ubiquitin thioesterase activity by binding and inhibiting UBE2N/UBC13, the E2 partner of RNF168, thereby limiting spreading of 'Lys-63'-linked histone H2A and H2AX marks. Inhibition occurs by binding to free ubiquitin: free ubiquitin acts a
   1337..1561    +  polyA_signal   bGH poly(A) signal: bovine growth hormone polyadenylation signal
   1565..1586    +  promoter       SV40 promoter (fragment): SV40 enhancer and early promoter
   1607..2035    +  rep_origin     f1 ori (sequence partly withheld): f1 bacteriophage origin of replication; arrow indicates direction of (+) strand synthesis
   2049..2378    +  promoter       SV40 promoter: SV40 enhancer and early promoter
   2445..3236    +  CDS            neo: KKA2_KLEPN - Also known as kan, nptII. Experimental evidence at protein level: Swiss-Prot protein existence level 1. Resistance to kanamycin, neomycin, paromomycin, ribostamycin, butirosin and gentamicin B. From Klebsiella pneumoniae.
   3260..3418    +  CDS            ble (fragment): BLE_KLEPN - Experimental evidence at protein level: Swiss-Prot protein existence level 1. Binding protein with a strong affinity to the bleomycin family of antibiotics. Binds to CL990; an antimitotic-antibiotic compound. From Klebsiella pneumoniae.
   3413..3534    +  polyA_signal   SV40 poly(A) signal: SV40 polyadenylation signal
   3607..3623    -  protein_bind   lac operator: The lac repressor binds to the lac operator to inhibit transcription in E. coli. This inhibition can be relieved by adding lactose or isopropyl-β-D-thiogalactopyranoside (IPTG). lac repressor encoded by lacI
   3631..3661    -  promoter       lac promoter: promoter for the E. coli lac operon
   3676..3697    -  protein_bind   CAP binding site: CAP binding activates transcription in the presence of cAMP. E. coli catabolite activator protein
   3710..3802    -  CDS            lacI (fragment): lac repressor; lacI; The lac repressor binds to the lac operator to inhibit transcription in E. coli. This inhibition can be relieved by adding lactose or isopropyl-β-D-thiogalactopyranoside (IPTG).
   3985..4573    -  rep_origin     ori: high-copy-number ColE1/pMB1/pBR322/pUC origin of replication
   4744..5604    -  CDS            AmpR: β-lactamase; bla; confers resistance to ampicillin, carbenicillin, and related antibiotics
   5605..5709    -  promoter       AmpR promoter: bla
   5768..5820    -  misc_feature   bom (fragment): basis of mobility region from pBR322
>Addgene plasmid #232089 | PC2328 | addgene full sequence | sequence record 469903 | Addgene NGS Result
GACATTGATTATTGACTAGTTATTAATAGTAATCAATTACGGGGTCATTAGTTCATAGCCCATATATGGA
GTTCCGCGTTACATAACTTACGGTAAATGGCCCGCCTGGCTGACCGCCCAACGACCCCCGCCCATTGACG
TCAATAATGACGTATGTTCCCATAGTAACGCCAATAGGGACTTTCCATTGACGTCAATGGGTGGAGTATT
TACGGTAAACTGCCCACTTGGCAGTACATCAAGTGTATCATATGCCAAGTACGCCCCCTATTGACGTCAA
TGACGGTAAATGGCCCGCCTGGCATTATGCCCAGTACATGACCTTATGGGACTTTCCTACTTGGCAGTAC
ATCTACGTATTAGTCATCGCTATTACCATGGTGATGCGGTTTTGGCAGTACATCAATGGGCGTGGATAGC
GGTTTGACTCACGGGGATTTCCAAGTCTCCACCCCATTGACGTCAATGGGAGTTTGTTTTGGCACCAAAA
TCAACGGGACTTTCCAAAATGTCGTAACAACTCCGCCCCATTGACGCAAATGGGCGGTAGGCGTGTACGG
TGGGAGGTCTATATAAGCAGAGCTCTCTGGCTAACTAGAGAACCCACTGCTTACTGGCTTATCGAAATTA
ATACGACTCACTATAGGGAGACCCAAGCTGGCTAGCGCCACCATGGGAGACGATTAATGCGTCTCCGGCA
GCGGCAGCGGCTCGTACATCCGCAAGACCAGGCCTGACGGCAACTGTTTCTATCGGGCTTTCGGATTCTC
CCACTTGGAGGCACTGCTGGATGACAGCAAGGAGTTGCAGCGGTTCAAGGCTGTGTCTGCCAAGAGCAAG
GAAGACCTGGTGTCCCAGGGCTTCACTGAATTCACAATTGAGGATTTCCACAACACGTTCATGGACCTGA
TTGAGCAGGTGGAGAAGCAGACCTCTGTCGCCGACCTGCTGGCCTCCTTCAATGACCAGAGCACCTCCGA
CTACCTTGTGGTCTACCTGCGGCTGCTCACCTCGGGCTACCTGCAGCGCGAGAGCAAGTTCTTCGAGCAC
TTCATCGAGGGTGGACGGACTGTCAAGGAGTTCTGCCAGCAGGAGGTGGAGCCCATGTGCAAGGAGAGCG
ACCACATCCACATCATTGCGCTGGCCCAGGCCCTCAGCGTGTCCATCCAGGTGGAGTACATGGACCGCGG
CGAGGGCGGCACCACCAATCCGCACATCTTCCCTGAGGGCTCCGAGCCCAAGGTCTACCTTCTCTACCGG
CCTGGACACTACGATATCCTCTACAAATGATAACTCGAGTCTAGAGGGCCCGTTTAAACCCGCTGATCAG
CCTCGACTGTGCCTTCTAGTTGCCAGCCATCTGTTGTTTGCCCCTCCCCCGTGCCTTCCTTGACCCTGGA
AGGTGCCACTCCCACTGTCCTTTCCTAATAAAATGAGGAAATTGCATCGCATTGTCTGAGTAGGTGTCAT
TCTATTCTGGGGGGTGGGGTGGGGCAGGACAGCAAGGGGGAGGATTGGGAAGACAATAGCAGGCATGCTG
GGGATGCGGTGGGCTCTATGGCTTCTGAGGCGGAAAGAACCAGCTGGGGCTCTAGGGGGTATCCCC
[124 nt withheld, positions 1607-1730]
C
[91 nt withheld, positions 1732-1822]
A
[49 nt withheld, positions 1824-1872]
CCTTTGACGTTGGAGTCCACGTTCTTT
[37 nt withheld, positions 1900-1936]
ACCCTATCTCGGTCTATTCTTTTGATTTATAAGGGATTTTGCCGATTTCGGCCTATTGGTTAAAAAATGA
GCTGATTTAACAAAAATTTAACGCGAATTAATTCTGTGGAATGTGTGTCAGTTAGGGTGTGGAAAGTCCC
CAGGCTCCCCAGCAGGCAGAAGTATGCAAAGCATGCATCTCAATTAGTCAGCAACCAGGTGTGGAAAGTC
CCCAGGCTCCCCAGCAGGCAGAAGTATGCAAAGCATGCATCTCAATTAGTCAGCAACCATAGTCCCGCCC
CTAACTCCGCCCATCCCGCCCCTAACTCCGCCCAGTTCCGCCCATTCTCCGCCCCATGGCTGACTAATTT
TTTTTATTTATGCAGAGGCCGAGGCCGCCTCTGCCTCTGAGCTATTCCAGAAGTAGTGAGGAGGCTTTTT
TGGAGGCCTAGGCTTTTGCAAAAAGCTCCCGGGAGCTTGTATATCCATTTTCGGATCTGATCAAGAGACA
GGATGAGGATCGTTTCGCATGATTGAACAAGATGGATTGCACGCAGGTTCTCCGGCCGCTTGGGTGGAGA
GGCTATTCGGCTATGACTGGGCACAACAGACAATCGGCTGCTCTGATGCCGCCGTGTTCCGGCTGTCAGC
GCAGGGGCGCCCGGTTCTTTTTGTCAAGACCGACCTGTCCGGTGCCCTGAATGAACTGCAGGACGAGGCA
GCGCGGCTATCGTGGCTGGCCACGACGGGCGTTCCTTGCGCAGCTGTGCTCGACGTTGTCACTGAAGCGG
GAAGGGACTGGCTGCTATTGGGCGAAGTGCCGGGGCAGGATCTCCTGTCATCTCACCTTGCTCCTGCCGA
GAAAGTATCCATCATGGCTGATGCAATGCGGCGGCTGCATACGCTTGATCCGGCTACCTGCCCATTCGAC
CACCAAGCGAAACATCGCATCGAGCGAGCACGTACTCGGATGGAAGCCGGTCTTGTCGATCAGGATGATC
TGGACGAAGAGCATCAGGGGCTCGCGCCAGCCGAACTGTTCGCCAGGCTCAAGGCGCGCATGCCCGACGG
CGAGGATCTCGTCGTGACCCATGGCGATGCCTGCTTGCCGAATATCATGGTGGAAAATGGCCGCTTTTCT
GGATTCATCGACTGTGGCCGGCTGGGTGTGGCGGACCGCTATCAGGACATAGCGTTGGCTACCCGTGATA
TTGCTGAAGAGCTTGGCGGCGAATGGGCTGACCGCTTCCTCGTGCTTTACGGTATCGCCGCTCCCGATTC
GCAGCGCATCGCCTTCTATCGCCTTCTTGACGAGTTCTTCTGAGCGGGACTCTGGGGTTCGAAATGACCG
ACCAAGCGACGCCCAACCTGCCATCACGAGATTTCGATTCCACCGCCGCCTTCTATGAAAGGTTGGGCTT
CGGAATCGTTTTCCGGGACGCCGGCTGGATGATCCTCCAGCGCGGGGATCTCATGCTGGAGTTCTTCGCC
CACCCCAACTTGTTTATTGCAGCTTATAATGGTTACAAATAAAGCAATAGCATCACAAATTTCACAAATA
AAGCATTTTTTTCACTGCATTCTAGTTGTGGTTTGTCCAAACTCATCAATGTATCTTATCATGTCTGTAT
ACCGTCGACCTCTAGCTAGAGCTTGGCGTAATCATGGTCATAGCTGTTTCCTGTGTGAAATTGTTATCCG
CTCACAATTCCACACAACATACGAGCCGGAAGCATAAAGTGTAAAGCCTGGGGTGCCTAATGAGTGAGCT
AACTCACATTAATTGCGTTGCGCTCACTGCCCGCTTTCCAGTCGGGAAACCTGTCGTGCCAGCTGCATTA
ATGAATCGGCCAACGCGCGGGGAGAGGCGGTTTGCGTATTGGGCGCTCTTCCGCTTCCTCGCTCACTGAC
TCGCTGCGCTCGGTCGTTCGGCTGCGGCGAGCGGTATCAGCTCACTCAAAGGCGGTAATACGGTTATCCA
CAGAATCAGGGGATAACGCAGGAAAGAACATGTGAGCAAAAGGCCAGCAAAAGGCCAGGAACCGTAAAAA
GGCCGCGTTGCTGGCGTTTTTCCATAGGCTCCGCCCCCCTGACGAGCATCACAAAAATCGACGCTCAAGT
CAGAGGTGGCGAAACCCGACAGGACTATAAAGATACCAGGCGTTTCCCCCTGGAAGCTCCCTCGTGCGCT
CTCCTGTTCCGACCCTGCCGCTTACCGGATACCTGTCCGCCTTTCTCCCTTCGGGAAGCGTGGCGCTTTC
TCATAGCTCACGCTGTAGGTATCTCAGTTCGGTGTAGGTCGTTCGCTCCAAGCTGGGCTGTGTGCACGAA
CCCCCCGTTCAGCCCGACCGCTGCGCCTTATCCGGTAACTATCGTCTTGAGTCCAACCCGGTAAGACACG
ACTTATCGCCACTGGCAGCAGCCACTGGTAACAGGATTAGCAGAGCGAGGTATGTAGGCGGTGCTACAGA
GTTCTTGAAGTGGTGGCCTAACTACGGCTACACTAGAAGAACAGTATTTGGTATCTGCGCTCTGCTGAAG
CCAGTTACCTTCGGAAAAAGAGTTGGTAGCTCTTGATCCGGCAAACAAACCACCGCTGGTAGCGGTGGTT
TTTTTGTTTGCAAGCAGCAGATTACGCGCAGAAAAAAAGGATCTCAAGAAGATCCTTTGATCTTTTCTAC
GGGGTCTGACGCTCAGTGGAACGAAAACTCACGTTAAGGGATTTTGGTCATGAGATTATCAAAAAGGATC
TTCACCTAGATCCTTTTAAATTAAAAATGAAGTTTTAAATCAATCTAAAGTATATATGAGTAAACTTGGT
CTGACAGTTACCAATGCTTAATCAGTGAGGCACCTATCTCAGCGATCTGTCTATTTCGTTCATCCATAGT
TGCCTGACTCCCCGTCGTGTAGATAACTACGATACGGGAGGGCTTACCATCTGGCCCCAGTGCTGCAATG
ATACCGCGAGACCCACGCTCACCGGCTCCAGATTTATCAGCAATAAACCAGCCAGCCGGAAGGGCCGAGC
GCAGAAGTGGTCCTGCAACTTTATCCGCCTCCATCCAGTCTATTAATTGTTGCCGGGAAGCTAGAGTAAG
TAGTTCGCCAGTTAATAGTTTGCGCAACGTTGTTGCCATTGCTACAGGCATCGTGGTGTCACGCTCGTCG
TTTGGTATGGCTTCATTCAGCTCCGGTTCCCAACGATCAAGGCGAGTTACATGATCCCCCATGTTGTGCA
AAAAAGCGGTTAGCTCCTTCGGTCCTCCGATCGTTGTCAGAAGTAAGTTGGCCGCAGTGTTATCACTCAT
GGTTATGGCAGCACTGCATAATTCTCTTACTGTCATGCCATCCGTAAGATGCTTTTCTGTGACTGGTGAG
TACTCAACCAAGTCATTCTGAGAATAGTGTATGCGGCGACCGAGTTGCTCTTGCCCGGCGTCAATACGGG
ATAATACCGCGCCACATAGCAGAACTTTAAAAGTGCTCATCATTGGAAAACGTTCTTCGGGGCGAAAACT
CTCAAGGATCTTACCGCTGTTGAGATCCAGTTCGATGTAACCCACTCGTGCACCCAACTGATCTTCAGCA
TCTTTTACTTTCACCAGCGTTTCTGGGTGAGCAAAAACAGGAAGGCAAAATGCCGCAAAAAAGGGAATAA
GGGCGACACGGAAATGTTGAATACTCATACTCTTCCTTTTTCAATATTATTGAAGCATTTATCAGGGTTA
TTGTCTCATGAGCGGATACATATTTGAATGTATTTAGAAAAATAAACAAATAGGGGTTCCGCGCACATTT
CCCCGAAAAGTGCCACCTGACGTCGACGGATCGGGAGATCTCCCGATCCCCTATGGTGCACTCTCAGTAC
AATCTGCTCTGATGCCGCATAGTTAAGCCAGTATCTGCTCCCTGCTTGTGTGTTGGAGGTCGCTGAGTAG
TGCGCGAGCAAAATTTAAGCTACAACAAGGCAAGGCTTGACCGACAATTGCATGAAGAATCTGCTTGGGG
TTAGGCGTTTTGCGCTGCTTCGCGATGTACGGGCCAGATATACGCGTT
